Addgene plasmid #58560: P4-P1r Ste2pCitrine
Purpose: pDONR P4-P1r carrying the STE2 promoter Citrine fusion
Depositing lab: Leonid Kruglyak. Depositing organization: Princeton University.
Backbone
  Vector backbone: pDONR P4-P1r
  Backbone manufacturer: Invitrogen
  Modifications to backbone: Insertion of Ste2 promoter controlling Citrine using Gateway cloning
  Vector type: Gateway Entry
Growth in bacteria
  Bacterial resistance: Kanamycin, 50 μg/mL
  Growth temperature: 37°C
  Growth strain: DH5alpha
  Copy number: Low Copy
Gene/Insert
  Gene/Insert name: Ste2 promoter - Citrine
  Species: S. cerevisiae (budding yeast)
  Insert size (bp): 2081
Terms and licenses: Academic/Nonprofit Terms; Industry Terms: Not Available to Industry
How to cite: P4-P1r Ste2pCitrine was a gift from Leonid Kruglyak (Addgene plasmid # 58560 ; http://n2t.net/addgene:58560 ; RRID:Addgene_58560)
