[The description below was written by a language model from this plasmid's Addgene catalogue record.]
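Description:
P4-P1r Ste2pCitrine is a Gateway entry clone built on the Invitrogen pDONR P4-P1r donor vector, the backbone used in MultiSite Gateway cloning to hold the first (5') element of a multi-fragment assembly. It is propagated in E. coli under kanamycin selection and is recorded as low copy. No feature table accompanies the record, so the origin of replication, the exact recombination sites flanking the insert and any terminator are not documented here. In general, a BP recombination into this type of donor vector replaces the counter-selectable cassette and leaves the insert flanked by attL4 and attR1 sites, ready for an LR reaction.

The insert, about 2.1 kb and introduced by Gateway cloning, consists of the Saccharomyces cerevisiae STE2 promoter controlling Citrine, a yellow fluorescent protein variant. STE2 encodes the alpha-factor pheromone receptor, which is expressed specifically in MATa haploid cells, so a reporter driven by this promoter would be expected to mark cells by mating type. The record itself does not state this application, nor whether any additional yeast sequences are included in the insert.

As an entry clone, the plasmid carries no yeast replication origin or yeast selection marker according to the record, and it is not meant for direct expression. Instead it serves as a modular building block: the STE2 promoter–Citrine cassette can be recombined together with other entry clones into a compatible destination vector to assemble a yeast construct carrying this fluorescent reporter.
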