>Addgene plasmid #58560 | P4-P1r Ste2pCitrine | depositor partial sequence | sequence record 90665 | Ste2p-Citrine
GGGGACAACTTTGTATAGAAAAGTTGGACCCAATAGCGAAAAGGGGCTCATTTTCGTCAAATTTGAATAG
ATTATAGAATTTCATGTTTGATTCCTTTATCAATGAAGAGATTACTCTCAATTGCTCAAATGAAAAATCT
AGTGAGTTCATCATGAAATCCCTCAGATATAATAGGGTAAATGCTTCGATGCAATAAAACAGCCTTTCCA
TATCAATTTCTTCTTGCAATGAGAGATTTTCTAGTTCCAGTCCGTTCTCTTTTGTGACATTCCAACTAAA
ACACATGATGAAAACAGACACAATATCATGATAACCTTGGTAATAGTTCAACGTTGGGTACTTTCTCAAT
ACCCGAGTAATTAACTCCACCAGTAGTTTTCTCAATTGCAGTTTCAAGTTTTTGTCGACAATTCCACCAA
AAGACCTTTCTGCATCCAATATCACCTGACCTTCATCTTTATGTTTTTCCACTGGTGTAATGTACTCTGT
TGCATCATCAATAAGCAACTGGGACGCCAATAATTCATACCAACAATCTTTTCTTAATGAGTTGTTTACA
AACCCCAGAGGCCCTAAACCTATGTACCTCAAAGCTCGGACATCTTTTTTCTCTAATAACTTTGATATAA
CTTTTCCTTTTTGTTCTTCTGCCTTTCCACTGTCACAACGAGAAAGTGATTCCAGATATGCGTTATAACC
TCCCCTTGTCAACGCGTCTTTGTCGTGGCTACTCTGATTAGTATGAAATAATGACCTTAATGGCATCGTA
TTTTGTTAATTGGCTTGTTCTATGTCATTTGCTAAATTTTCTCTTTATTTCTTTACTTTGCCAATTCAAG
ATAATCTTCCCTTCCCAGAGAGAAAAAAGGAAAAATTTAGCTATGAAACCTCAATAAGCTTTTTAATACA
CCAAAGATTCAAGATAAGAGCATAGAACGAACTGTAGAATAGTCCGGATATGTTATCCAATGCCTGCCAA
AATGCATTGTCACACGCTGTAGTGCTCGAATAGGTGTTGCAATCCGTCAATATACGTCTTGCTCTGTGGG
TAAATGTCTCGTGCATTAAGACAGGCTAGTATAAACGAGAAGAAGTATCCTGCTTTGCAATGAAACAATA
GTATCCGCTAAGAATTTAAGCAGGCCAACGTCCATACTGCTTAGGACCTGTGCCTGGCAAGTCGCAGATT
GAAGTTTTTTCAACCATGTAAATTTCCTAATTGGGTAAGTACATGATGAAACACATATGAAGAAAAAAGC
TTTCCTACATATTCAAGATTTTTTTCTGTGGGTGGAATACTATTTAAGGAGTGCTATTAGTATCTTATTT
GACTTCAAAGCAATACGATACCTTTTCTTTTCACCTGCTCTGGCTATAATTATAATTGGTTACTTAAAAA
TGCACCGTTAAGAACCATATCCAAGAATCAAAAATGTCTAAAGGTGAAGAATTATTCACTGGTGTTGTCC
CAATTTTGGTTGAATTAGATGGTGATGTTAATGGTCACAAATTTTCTGTCTCCGGTGAAGGTGAAGGTGA
TGCTACTTACGGTAAATTGACCTTAAAATTTATTTGTACTACTGGTAAATTGCCAGTTCCATGGCCAACC
TTAGTCACTACTTTAGGTTATGGTTTGATGTGTTTTGCTAGATACCCAGATCATATGAAACAACATGACT
TTTTCAAGTCTGCCATGCCAGAAGGTTATGTTCAAGAAAGAACTATTTTTTTCAAAGATGACGGTAACTA
CAAGACCAGAGCTGAAGTCAAGTTTGAAGGTGATACCTTAGTTAATAGAATCGAATTAAAAGGTATTGAT
TTTAAAGAAGATGGTAACATTTTAGGTCACAAATTGGAATACAACTATAACTCTCACAATGTTTACATCA
TGGCTGACAAACAAAAGAATGGTATCAAAGTTAACTTCAAAATTAGACACAACATTGAAGATGGTTCTGT
TCAATTAGCTGACCATTATCAACAAAATACTCCAATTGGTGATGGTCCAGTCTTGTTACCAGACAACCAT
TACTTATCCTATCAATCTAGATTATCCAAAGATCCAAACGAAAAGAGAGACCACATGGTCTTGTTAGAAT
TTGTTACTGCTGCTGGTATTACCCATGGTATTGATGAATTGTACAAATAACAAGTTTGTACAAAAAAGCA
GTCCCC
