>Addgene plasmid #58560 | P4-P1r Ste2pCitrine | addgene partial sequence | sequence record 92515 | M13pUC-Fwd 5'-CCCAGTCACGACGTTGTAAAACG-3'
ACGCTACCATGGAGCTCCAAATAATGATTTTATTTTGACTGATAGCTGACCTGTTTCGTTGCAACAAATT
GATAAGCAATGCTTTTTTATAATGCCAACTTTGTATAGAAAAGTTGGACCCAATAGCGAAAAGGGGCTCA
TTTTCGTCAAATTTGAATAGATTATAGAATTTCATGTTTGATTCCTTTATCAATGAAGAGATTACTCTCA
ATTGCTCAAATGAAAAATCTAGTGAGTTCATCATGAAATCCCTCAGATATAATAGGGTAAATGCTTCGAT
GCAATAAAACAGCCTTTCCATATCAATTTCTTCTTGCAATGAGAGATTTTCTAGTTCCAGTCCGTTCTCT
TTTGTGACATTCCAACTAAAACACATGATGAAAACAGACACAATATCATGATAACCTTGGTAATAGTTCA
ACGTTGGGTACTTTCTCAATACCCGAGTAATTAACTCCACCAGTAGTTTTCTCAATTGCAGTTTCAAGTT
TTTGTCGACAATTCCACCAAAAGACCTTTCTGCATCCAATATCACCTGACCTTCATCTTTATGTTTTTCC
ACTGGTGTAATGTACTCTGTTGCATCATCAATAAGCAACTGGGACGCCAATAATTCATACCAACAATCTT
TTCTTAATGAGTTGTTTACAAACCCCAGAGGCCCTAAACCTATGTACCTCAAAGCTCGGACATCTTTTTT
CTCTAATAACTTTGATATAACTTTTCCTTTTTGTTCTTCTGCCTTTCCACTGTCACAACGAGAAAGTGAT
TCCAGATATGCG
