>Addgene plasmid #58560 | P4-P1r Ste2pCitrine | addgene partial sequence | sequence record 92518 | M13-Rev 5'-CAGGAAACAGCTATGACC-3'
CTCTAGAGCTCGAATTCTACAGGTCACTAATACCATCTAAGTAGTTGGTTCATAGTGACTGCATATGTTG
TGTTTTACAGTATTATGTAGTCTGTTTTTTATGCAAAATCTAATTTAATATATTGATATTTATATCATTT
TACGTTTCTCGTTCAACTTTTTTGTACAAACTTGTTATTTGTACAATTCATCAATACCATGGGTAATACC
AGCAGCAGTAACAAATTCTAACAAGACCATGTGGTCTCTCTTTTCGTTTGGATCTTTGGATAATCTAGAT
TGATAGGATAAGTAATGGTTGTCTGGTAACAAGACTGGACCATCACCAATTGGAGTATTTTGTTGATAAT
GGTCAGCTAATTGAACAGAACCATCTTCAATGTTGTGTCTAATTTTGAAGTTAACTTTGATACCATTCTT
TTGTTTGTCAGCCATGATGTAAACATTGTGAGAGTTATAGTTGTATTCCAATTTGTGACCTAAAATGTTA
CCATCTTCTTTAAAATCAATACCTTTTAATTCGATTCTATTAACTAAGGTATCACCTTCAAACTTGACTT
CAGCTCTGGTCTTGTAGTTACCGTCATCTTTGAAAAAAATAGTTCTTTCTTGAACATAACCTTCTGGCAT
GGCAGACTTGAAAAAGTCATGTTGTTTCATATGATCTGGGTATCTAGCAAAACACATCAAACCATAACCT
AAAGTAGTGACTAAGGTTGGCCATGGAACTGGCAATTTACCAGTAGTACAAATAAATTTTAAGGTCAATT
TACCGTAAGTAGCATCA
